>Addgene plasmid #194056 | ChrII_ttTi5605_loxP_myo2_neoR | addgene full sequence | sequence record 382103 | Addgene NGS Result
GCGTTTCGGTGATGACGGTGAAAACCTCTGACACATGCAGCTCCCGGAGACGGTCACAGCTTGTCTGTAA
GCGGATGCCGGGAGCAGACAAGCCCGTCAGGGCGCGTCAGCGGGTGTTGGCGGGTGTCGGGGCTGGCTTA
ACTATGCGGCATCAGAGCAGATTGTACTGAGAGTGCACCATATGCGGTGTGAAATACCGCACAGATGCGT
AAGGAGAAAATACCGCATCAGGCGCCATTCGCCATTCAGGCTGCGCAACTGTTGGGAAGGGCGATCGGTG
CGGGCCTCTTCGCTATTACGCCAGCTGGCGAAAGGGGGATGTGCTGCAAGGCGATTAAGTTGGGTAACGC
CAGGGTTTTCCCAGTCACGACGTTGTAAAACGACGGCCAGTGAATTCCCGCGGTCGACGCAAGCTTCTCC
TTCTCTTCACATTTCTCAATAATTTAGCTCTAATTGCATTCGTATTCTTCGCAAAAATACGTATTCTGAT
TGACCCGATGAAATACGGATGCCTAGTTGCATTGATCATCTACGGTTATACTTATGGGTGAGGTTTTTCA
AATATATTTTGATTTAATCGAATAATGAAATTTCAGAACTGGAGTTGGTCCAATTTCGTGGTTTATATCC
TCTGAACTGGTACCTCAAAAACATCGTAGTATTGCTCAATCTGTGGCATATTCAATGAATACTGTAATGG
TGGTTATCAGTACATTTACAGTATTACCTCTATATTCCGTTATTGGTAGTTATGCTTTCCTTATTCTATA
TTCAATTCCTTCATTTATAAGTATGCTTATATTATTTCGCTACTTACCGGAAACCAAAGGACGAGAGATT
CATGATATTGTGAATGAACTTAAAAAAAAATGAAAACCTTTGAAAACGTTCATACGGCCGAAATTTTACT
TGATCGAGCCAATTGAACTTTTGTTAAGACTTACAGAAAAGTGAGAGATTTTGTTACAAAAAAGTGAGAA
AAAAGCGAAAATGAACAGGAAAAAGAAGAAAAATACACCCGAAGTATCATATAAAAATTAAAAAGATTGT
TTGACCTGGCGGAACTTTTTTGCAAAAACTCTGAATATCCATGGCACATGCTTCGTGCAAAACAGGATCC
AAATGAATATCAACAAGAGATTCTTGAAGACGACGAGCCACTTGCTCAGAGCATTGCTTATCTCGAATGA
GACCCTTGTTAAAATCATTTTTCAAACATTATATGACATTGTCGAAATGTCCTCCTGATTCCATGATGGT
AGCAAACTCACTTCGTGTAAGTGCAAGTAAGATCAGTGTTTGTTTCGATATCAGTCTGTTTCGGCCCGGG
CATCAGGCGGCCTATAACTTCGTATAGCATACATTATACGAAGTTATTACGTAGAGCTCGGTACCTCGTA
CGTAATACGACTCACTAGTCATTTTATATCTGAGTAGTACCTTTGCTTTAAATGTCCATAAAACTAATTT
TATAATCAATAAAACAACGTTTGTAAATCAACTGAGTTTACAAGTAGAGACATTGAGGGATACTTTCACT
ATGCTAAAGTGATAATCGACCAAATAATAACTTCACTTTGGTATTTATTCCTGTCTTATAAATGTTATGT
ATGAATTAAATTCATATGCATATGGCTCACTCTGACAATTTTTAATAATCTTCCAGATCAATATTGACTA
CCGATGCGGGTGGTCTTTTGCTTTGAATTCTGCTGAACTTTACACCCCGAACAGCAATGTGTGCTTCAGC
CTAAAAAAAAGTAAGTGTGTTAATCAGTGCCCCCGATTCTTCATTTTTTGCCCCTCTCTCCCGTTTCGTC
GGCAAAAGAAGAGAAAATAAAGATAAGTCTCAAGATAGGTTGGTAATCGCTAAAGTGGTTGTGTGGATAA
GAGTAGCAAAATGGCAGGAAGAGCACTTTGCGCGCACACACTGTACTCATTGTTCTGGATAAAATTCTCT
CGTTGTTTGCCGTCGGATGTCTGCCTCTCTGCATTGAGCCGGCTTCTTCACTATCTTTAGTTAACCTAAA
ATGCCGTTTCTTTTCTCGTATCCCCACTATCCCGTTGAGGTTCTCTGCTCTCTTCGCTCCCTACCGCCAG
CGAGCAACTATCCGTGGGGGCGCCTTGCTCGGAAGATGGGGGGGAAGAAAGAAGATTTTTGCTATTTGCA
CTTGAGAAAGAGACTTTTCCTGCGTCGATGGTCAGAGAACAGTGTGCAGACACTTTTCAGCTACCTAGAA
TTACAATTGGATATCCCCGCCTCCCAATCCACCCACCCAGGGAAAAAGAAGGGCTCGCCGAAAATCAAAG
TTATCTCCAGGCTCGCGCATCCCACCGAGCGGTTGACTTCTCTCCACCACTTTTCATTTTAACCCTCGAT
CGTCAGACACAGAAATGACAAGTTTGTACAAAAAAGCAGGCTTAATGAGTAAAGGAGAAGAACTTTTCAC
TGGAGTTGTCCCAATTCTTGTTGAATTAGATGGTGATGTTAATGGGCACAAATTTTCTGTCAGTGGAGAG
GGTGAAGGTGATGCAACATACGGAAAACTTACCCTTAAATTTATTTGCACTACTGGAAAACTACCTGTTC
CATGGGTAAGTTTAAACATATATATACTAACTAACCCTGATTATTTAAATTTTCAGCCAACACTTGTCAC
TACTTTCTGTTATGGTGTTCAATGCTTCTCGAGATACCCAGATCATATGAAACGGCATGACTTTTTCAAG
AGTGCCATGCCCGAAGGTTATGTACAGGAAAGAACTATATTTTTCAAAGATGACGGGAACTACAAGACAC
GTAAGTTTAAACAGTTCGGTACTAACTAACCATACATATTTAAATTTTCAGGTGCTGAAGTCAAGTTTGA
AGGTGATACCCTTGTTAATAGAATCGAGTTAAAAGGTATTGATTTTAAAGAAGATGGAAACATTCTTGGA
CACAAATTGGAATACAACTATAACTCACACAATGTATACATCATGGCAGACAAACAAAAGAATGGAATCA
AAGTTGTAAGTTTAAACATGATTTTACTAACTAACTAATCTGATTTAAATTTTCAGAACTTCAAAATTAG
ACACAACATTGAAGATGGAAGCGTTCAACTAGCAGACCATTATCAACAAAATACTCCAATTGGCGATGGC
CCTGTCCTTTTACCAGACAACCATTACCTGTCCACACAATCTGCCCTTTCGAAAGATCCCAACGAAAAGA
GAGACCACATGGTCCTTCTTGAGTTTGTAACAGCTGCTGGGATTACACATGGCATGGATGAACTATACAA
ATAGCATTCGTAGAATTCCAACTGAGCGCCGGTCGCTACCATTACCAACTTGTCTGGTGTCAAAAATAAT
AGGGGCCGCTGTCATCAGAGTAAGTTTAAACTGAGTTCTACTAACTAACGAGTAATATTTAAATTTTCAG
CATCTCGCGCCCGTGCCTCTGACTTCTAAGTCCAATTACTCTTCAACATCCCTACATGCTCTTTCTCCCT
GTGCTCCCACCCCCTATTTTTGTTATTATCAAAAAACTTCTCTTAATTTCTTTGTTTTTTAGCTTCTTTT
AAGTCACCTCTAACAATGAAATTGTGTAGATTCAAAAATAGAATTAATTCGTAATAAAAAGTCGAAAAAA
ATTGTGCTCCCTCCCCCCATTAATAATAATTCTATCCCAAAATCTACACAATGTTCTGTGTACACTTCTT
ATGTTTTTTACTTCTGATAAATTTTTTTGAAACATCATAGAAAAAACCGCACACAAAATACCTTATCATA
TGTTACGTTTCAGTTTATGACCGCAATTTTTATTTCTTCGCACGTCTGGGCCTCTCATGACGTCAAATCA
TGCTCATCGTGAAAAAGTTTTGGAGTATTTTTGGAATTTTTCAATCAAGTGAAAGTTTATGAAATTAATT
TTCCCGCTTTTGCTTTTTGGGGTTTCCCCTATTGTTTGTCAAGATTTCGAGGACGGCGTTTTTCTTGCTA
AAATCACAAGTATTGATGAGCACGATGCAAGAAAGATCGGAAGAAGGTTTGGGTTTGAGGCTCAGTGGAA
GGTGAGTAGAAGTTGATAATTTGAAAGTGGAGTAGTGTCTATGGGGTTTTTGCCTTAAATGACAGAATAC
ATTCCCAATATACCAAACATAACTGTTTAGATCTTCGAATGCATCGCGCGCACCGTACGTCTCGAGGAAT
TCCTGCAGGATATCTGGATCCACGAAGCTTCCCATGGTGACGTCACCGGTTCTAGATACCTAGGTGAGCT
CTGGTACCCTCTAGTCAAGGCCTTAAGTGAGTCGTATTACGGACTGGCCGTCGTTTTACAGGCCGGATGG
GCCATGGCACCTTAACATTTCTAAATTTTAGTTTAATAAAAAAATTTTAAAATAATACGAGTTTTGAGAC
TAACTTTCAATAAAAACCAAAAAATTGCTTCAAAAAAGAGCTCGCGCCGATTTACGATAAACACAGCGCG
CTACGACACTCCGAAAACCGCGCCGCACCATTACATTCTCCGCCCCACCGCACGGTTTGCGGAAGGCGAT
GAAATTGCTGGGCCTAAAATTTTAACCCTTTTTTTCCCGTTTTTCAACTGTTTTCCCGATTTTTTCGATA
TTTTTTTCAGGTTTTTAGTTAGAAAAGTATATAAAAATTGCATTATTTGTAGTTTTCGCTCGTAATTTGT
GATAGAAAACGGCCAATTTGCCTAGATTTGTGATTCTACCAAGTGGAATTTTTGGGAAAATATCAATATT
CCACGATTTTTATTCAAATCATAACGTTTCGAAATTATCAGCTTAAATAAAACTAAAATAAATAATAAAA
TACTAAAAACCCTGAATTTCTCGGTTCTCGGTTCAGCTTGAGTTCGTTCTATACACGTTATCGATTTTTG
TCATTTCGTTTAATCATGGGTTTTGATTCATTTTAAATATGAAATTTGATTTATTCCTCGTTTCGAAGTT
GGTTTGTCTTGTCCGGCCGGTAAACAAATGTTATTAAAAAAAATAATAAATTTCGAAATTTTTCGTAATG
TTCCGCAATCGTGTTTTTCCGTTTATCTCGTCTTCCCTTCCTTCAAATATACTATTTATTTTCTCAATTC
ACATATTTTCAGCCAGCCCTGCTCAACAAGTGGAATAAAAATGATTGAACAAGATGGATTGCACGCAGGT
TCTCCGGCCGCTTGGGTGGAGAGGCTATTCGGCTATGACTGGGCACAACAGACAATCGGCTGCTCTGATG
CCGCCGTGTTCCGGCTGTCAGCGCAGGGGCGCCCGGTTCTTTTTGTCAAGACCGACCTGTCCGGTGCCCT
GAATGAACTGCAGGACGAGGCAGCGCGGCTATCGTGGCTGGCCACGACGGGCGTTCCTTGCGCAGCTGTG
CTCGACGTTGTCACTGAAGCGGGAAGGGACTGGCTGCTATTGGGCGAAGTGCCGGGGCAGGATCTCCTGT
CATCTCACCTTGCTCCTGCCGAGAAAGTATCCATCATGGCTGATGCAATGCGGCGGCTGCATACGCTTGA
TCCGGCTACCTGCCCATTCGACCACCAAGCGAAACATCGCATCGAGCGAGCACGTACTCGGATGGAAGCC
GGTCTTGTCGATCAGGATGATCTGGACGAAGAGCATCAGGGGCTCGCACCAGCCGAACTGTTCGCCAGGC
TCAAGGCGCGCATGCCCGACGGCGAGGATCTCGTCGTGACCCATGGCGATGCCTGCTTGCCGAATATCAT
GGTGGAAAATGGCCGCTTTTCTGGATTCATCGACTGTGGCCGGCTGGGTGTGGCGGACCGCTATCAGGAC
ATAGCGTTGGCTACCCGTGATATTGCTGAAGAGCTTGGCGGCGAATGGGCTGACCGCTTCCTCGTGCTTT
ACGGTATCGCCGCTCCCGATTCGCAGCGCATCGCCTTCTATCGCCTTCTTGACGAGTTCTTCTGAGTCCA
ATTACTCTTCAACATCCCTACATGCTCTTTCTCCCTGTGCTCCCACCCCCTATTTTTGTTATTATCAAAA
AACTTCTCTTAATTTCTTTGTTTTTTAGCTTCTTTTAAGCCACCTCTAACAATGAAATTGTGTAGATTCA
AAAATAGAATTAATTCGTAATAAAAAGTCGAAAAAAATTGTGCTCCCTCCCCCCATTAATAATAATTCTA
TCCCAAAATCTACACAATGTTCTGTGTACACTTCTTATGTTTTTTACTTCTGATAAATTTTTTTGAAACA
TCATAGAAAAAACCGCACACAAAATACCTTATCATATGTTACGTTTCAGTTTATGACCGCAATTTTTATT
TCTTCGCACGTCTGGGCCTCTCATGACGTCAAATCATGCTCATCGTGAAAAAGTTTTGGAGTATTTTTGG
AATTTTTCAATCAAGTGAAAGTTTATGAAATTAATTTTCCTGCTTTTGCTTTTTGGGGTTTCCCCTATTG
TTTGTCAAGATTTCGAGGACGGCGTTTTTCTTGCTAAAATCACAAGTATTGATGAGCACGATGCAAGAAA
GATCGGAAGAAGGTTTGGGTTTGAGGCTCAGTGGAAGGTGAGTAGAAGTTGATAATTTGAAAGTGGAGTA
GTGTCTATGGGGTTTTTGCCTTAAATGACAGAATACATTCCCAATATACCAAACATAACTGTTTCTCGAG
GTCGACAGGCCTGCATGCGTCGACATAACTTCGTATAGCATACATTATACGAAGTTATAGTTGCAGGACC
ACTTAACGGTCTTCTGTATAACTACAAAAAAGAATAAAAAACCGTATCACAACTGAGAAAAAAGACAAAA
CTTATTGAACAGTGTTCCTTTCAAAAAATTATTTTGTAAAAAATCGAGTTTTTCTCCAAAATAACGCACG
CAATCAAAAACAAGAAAACTAACGTGTTCTCCTGGGCGTGGAACTCCTTATCAAGATTACCATTATTGTC
TGTCAGAATTGATATTTCAATTATTTCATATCTAGACAAACCCGGGTGTCTTGCATTTATTAGTACTGTG
AGTTTACATACAAACGAGGCTTACTCAGATAACATAGAGTCACCTCTAATTAGCAAAAACCCATTTCTAA
TTAGCTATTTCGACCAGTTCTAAAGTCACCGTAATTAGAAATGGTTTTTGTAGCTTTTCTAATTAGAAAT
GACCCCGAGATAAGTGAAATATGGCATTTTCTGGGTTTTCTAGTAAGAAATGATCCCGCACGTAGTGATT
CCGCGTTACAAGCCAAATTCAAATTAAAAAAGTATATTACACAATTCAAGTTACATTATTTTCAGGAAAC
AATGGCGAAGAGCAAAGCAGAGATTCAAAAGGAGGAAAGAGACAACAGATATGAACGAAGACTTCTTGAA
AAGAGAAAGAGACATGAGGTGAGTAACCATGATAATAAATAATCAAGTAAGGGCTATAGATTTATAAATT
CTGGAGTTAACAGTTTCGAAAAAAAGTAGTTTTCATATGTGCGAAGGAATATCAAAAATAGGGGAATAGC
CTAAACGAGTGAGAAAATTAAATGTTTGTTATTTTTTCAAAAATGTCTGCAGGGCCGTTATCCTTTCAAA
TGCACTCTATCAAACATAGATCATATCCATCATATCTTATCCAGAATTTATATCATATCCAAGATTGAGA
GCGTTTCAAGGAAAATCTCAAACAACCATACAATTTTGTAGATCGACAACAAGGCCTCCAGCGGCCGCAA
GCTTGGCGTAATCATGGTCATAGCTGTTTCCTGTGTGAAATTGTTATCCGCTCACAATTCCACACAACAT
ACGAGCCGGAAGCATAAAGTGTAAAGCCTGGGGTGCCTAATGAGTGAGCTAACTCACATTAATTGCGTTG
CGCTCACTGCCCGCTTTCCAGTCGGGAAACCTGTCGTGCCAGCTGCATTAATGAATCGGCCAACGCGCGG
GGAGAGGCGGTTTGCGTATTGGGCGCTCTTCCGCTTCCTCGCTCACTGACTCGCTGCGCTCGGTCGTTCG
GCTGCGGCGAGCGGTATCAGCTCACTCAAAGGCGGTAATACGGTTATCCACAGAATCAGGGGATAACGCA
GGAAAGAACATGTGAGCAAAAGGCCAGCAAAAGGCCAGGAACCGTAAAAAGGCCGCGTTGCTGGCGTTTT
TCCATAGGCTCCGCCCCCCTGACGAGCATCACAAAAATCGACGCTCAAGTCAGAGGTGGCGAAACCCGAC
AGGACTATAAAGATACCAGGCGTTTCCCCCTGGAAGCTCCCTCGTGCGCTCTCCTGTTCCGACCCTGCCG
CTTACCGGATACCTGTCCGCCTTTCTCCCTTCGGGAAGCGTGGCGCTTTCTCATAGCTCACGCTGTAGGT
ATCTCAGTTCGGTGTAGGTCGTTCGCTCCAAGCTGGGCTGTGTGCACGAACCCCCCGTTCAGCCCGACCG
CTGCGCCTTATCCGGTAACTATCGTCTTGAGTCCAACCCGGTAAGACACGACTTATCGCCACTGGCAGCA
GCCACTGGTAACAGGATTAGCAGAGCGAGGTATGTAGGCGGTGCTACAGAGTTCTTGAAGTGGTGGCCTA
ACTACGGCTACACTAGAAGAACAGTATTTGGTATCTGCGCTCTGCTGAAGCCAGTTACCTTCGGAAAAAG
AGTTGGTAGCTCTTGATCCGGCAAACAAACCACCGCTGGTAGCGGTGGTTTTTTTGTTTGCAAGCAGCAG
ATTACGCGCAGAAAAAAAGGATCTCAAGAAGATCCTTTGATCTTTTCTACGGGGTCTGACGCTCAGTGGA
ACGAAAACTCACGTTAAGGGATTTTGGTCATGAGATTATCAAAAAGGATCTTCACCTAGATCCTTTTAAA
TTAAAAATGAAGTTTTAAATCAATCTAAAGTATATATGAGTAAACTTGGTCTGACAGTTACCAATGCTTA
ATCAGTGAGGCACCTATCTCAGCGATCTGTCTATTTCGTTCATCCATAGTTGCCTGACTCCCCGTCGTGT
AGATAACTACGATACGGGAGGGCTTACCATCTGGCCCCAGTGCTGCAATGATACCGCGAGACCCACGCTC
ACCGGCTCCAGATTTATCAGCAATAAACCAGCCAGCCGGAAGGGCCGAGCGCAGAAGTGGTCCTGCAACT
TTATCCGCCTCCATCCAGTCTATTAATTGTTGCCGGGAAGCTAGAGTAAGTAGTTCGCCAGTTAATAGTT
TGCGCAACGTTGTTGCCATTGCTACAGGCATCGTGGTGTCACGCTCGTCGTTTGGTATGGCTTCATTCAG
CTCCGGTTCCCAACGATCAAGGCGAGTTACATGATCCCCCATGTTGTGCAAAAAAGCGGTTAGCTCCTTC
GGTCCTCCGATCGTTGTCAGAAGTAAGTTGGCCGCAGTGTTATCACTCATGGTTATGGCAGCACTGCATA
ATTCTCTTACTGTCATGCCATCCGTAAGATGCTTTTCTGTGACTGGTGAGTACTCAACCAAGTCATTCTG
AGAATAGTGTATGCGGCGACCGAGTTGCTCTTGCCCGGCGTCAATACGGGATAATACCGCGCCACATAGC
AGAACTTTAAAAGTGCTCATCATTGGAAAACGTTCTTCGGGGCGAAAACTCTCAAGGATCTTACCGCTGT
TGAGATCCAGTTCGATGTAACCCACTCGTGCACCCAACTGATCTTCAGCATCTTTTACTTTCACCAGCGT
TTCTGGGTGAGCAAAAACAGGAAGGCAAAATGCCGCAAAAAAGGGAATAAGGGCGACACGGAAATGTTGA
ATACTCATACTCTTCCTTTTTCAATATTATTGAAGCATTTATCAGGGTTATTGTCTCATGAGCGGATACA
TATTTGAATGTATTTAGAAAAATAAACAAATAGGGGTTCCGCGCACATTTCCCCGAAAAGTGCCACCTGA
CGTCTAAGAAACCATTATTATCATGACATTAACCTATAAAAATAGGCGTATCACGAGGCCCTTTCGTCTC
GC
Features (pLannotate 1.2.2; 20 found; start..end, strand, type, name):
    133..232     +  misc_feature   bom (fragment): basis of mobility region from pBR322
    238..395     -  CDS            lacZα (fragment): LacZα fragment of β-galactosidase; lacZ fragment
    554..570     -  CDS            M13 gene XI (fragment): pXI; XI; phage assembly
   1048..1263    -  CDS            GSLG1_CAEEL (fragment): Experimental evidence at protein level: Swiss-Prot protein existence level 1. From Caenorhabditis elegans.
   1344..1377    +  protein_bind   loxP: Cre-mediated recombination occurs in the 8-bp core sequence (GCATACAT). Cre recombinase
   2398..2422    +  protein_bind   attB1: mutant version of attB; recombination site for the Gateway® BP reaction BP Clonase™
   2428..3288    +  CDS            sg25: sg25 is a basic (constitutively fluorescent) green fluorescent protein published in 1997, derived from Aequorea victoria.
   3909..4061    +  CDS            aex-5 (fragment): AEX5_CAEEL - Also known as kpc-3 From Caenorhabditis elegans.
   4313..4330    +  CDS            lacZα (fragment): LacZα fragment of β-galactosidase; lacZ fragment
   5151..5942    +  CDS            neo: KKA2_KLEPN - Also known as kan, nptII. Experimental evidence at protein level: Swiss-Prot protein existence level 1. Resistance to kanamycin, neomycin, paromomycin, ribostamycin, butirosin and gentamicin B. From Klebsiella pneumoniae.
   6395..6547    +  CDS            aex-5 (fragment): AEX5_CAEEL - Also known as kpc-3 From Caenorhabditis elegans.
   6675..6708    +  protein_bind   loxP: Cre-mediated recombination occurs in the 8-bp core sequence (GCATACAT). Cre recombinase
   7741..7757    -  protein_bind   lac operator: The lac repressor binds to the lac operator to inhibit transcription in E. coli. This inhibition can be relieved by adding lactose or isopropyl-β-D-thiogalactopyranoside (IPTG). lac repressor encoded by lacI
   7765..7795    -  promoter       lac promoter: promoter for the E. coli lac operon
   7810..7831    -  protein_bind   CAP binding site: CAP binding activates transcription in the presence of cAMP. E. coli catabolite activator protein
   7844..7936    -  CDS            lacI (fragment): lac repressor; lacI; The lac repressor binds to the lac operator to inhibit transcription in E. coli. This inhibition can be relieved by adding lactose or isopropyl-β-D-thiogalactopyranoside (IPTG).
   8119..8707    -  rep_origin     ori: high-copy-number ColE1/pMB1/pBR322/pUC origin of replication
   8878..9738    -  CDS            AmpR: β-lactamase; bla; confers resistance to ampicillin, carbenicillin, and related antibiotics
   9739..9843    -  promoter       AmpR promoter: bla
   9938..31      +  CDS            rop (fragment) (across the origin): Rop protein, which maintains plasmids at low copy number; rop
