[The description below was written by a language model from this plasmid's Addgene catalogue record and pLannotate feature annotations shown in this document.]
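Description:
ChrII_ttTi5605_loxP_myo2_neoR is a 9.9 kb homology-directed repair template for inserting transgenes at the ttTi5605 site on chromosome II of the C. elegans genome. It is built on the loxP_myo2_neoR dual-selection cassette plasmid, into which 920 bp and 967 bp 5' and 3' homology arms from the ttTi5605 locus were introduced by Gibson cloning at the SacII and NotI sites. In bacteria it is maintained as a high-copy plasmid through a ColE1/pUC-type origin and selected with ampicillin via the β-lactamase gene and its promoter. Remnants of a lacZα/lac promoter cloning region, which carries the M13 sequencing primer sites, flank the insert.

The feature table shows two loxP sites in the same orientation bracketing about 5.3 kb that contains a GFP-family green fluorescent protein coding sequence and the neo (nptII) gene. As the construct name indicates, the fluorescent marker is presumably driven by myo-2 regulatory sequence, which would give pharyngeal fluorescence, although the promoters for both markers are not annotated. The neo gene provides G418 resistance in worms. Together the two markers allow drug selection and visual screening of integrants, and the flanking loxP sites allow Cre-mediated excision of the cassette afterwards. The short repeated hits annotated as aex-5 downstream of each marker gene, and the GSLG1 fragment near the first loxP site, probably reflect C. elegans 3' regulatory and homology arm sequence rather than intended coding inserts.

The record lists no promoter and no cargo gene, so the plasmid serves as a base vector into which a transgene is cloned for knock-in. The associated work concerns auxin-inducible degron knockdown of endogenous proteins in C. elegans.
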