Addgene plasmid #194056: ChrII_ttTi5605_loxP_myo2_neoR
Purpose: Dual-selection cassette plasmid for knocking-in at the ChrII_ttTi5605 of the C. elegans genome
Depositing lab: Kota Mizumoto. Depositing organization: University of British Columbia. Publication: Targeting endogenous proteins for spatial and temporal knockdown using auxin-inducible degron in Caenorhabditis elegans. Kurashina M, Mizumoto K. STAR Protoc. 2023 Jan 13;4(1):102028. doi: 10.1016/j.xpro.2022.102028. PubMed 36640369.
Backbone
  Vector backbone: loxP_myo2_neoR
  Backbone manufacturer: John Calarco's lab at University of Toronto
  Modifications to backbone: 920 bp and 967 bp 5' and 3' homology arm sequences pf ttTi5605 locus are cloned at SacII and NotI sites
  Vector type: Worm Expression
  Selectable markers: Neomycin (select with G418)
Growth in bacteria
  Bacterial resistance: Ampicillin, 100 μg/mL
  Growth temperature: 37°C
  Growth strain: DH5alpha
  Copy number: High Copy
Gene/Insert
  Gene/Insert name: ttTi5605
  Species: C. elegans (nematode)
  Promoter: None
  Cloning method: Gibson Cloning
  Sequencing primers: 5′ M13(-41) Forward; 3′ M13 Reverse
Terms and licenses: Academic/Nonprofit Terms; Industry Terms: Not Available to Industry
How to cite: ChrII_ttTi5605_loxP_myo2_neoR was a gift from Kota Mizumoto (Addgene plasmid # 194056 ; http://n2t.net/addgene:194056 ; RRID:Addgene_194056)
